>Addgene plasmid #73080 | pEGFP-hGal3 | addgene full sequence | sequence record 322480 | Addgene NGS Result
TTCTTTCCTGCGTTATCCCCTGATTCTGTGGATAACCGTATTACCGCCATGCATTAGTTATTAATAGTAA
TCAATTACGGGGTCATTAGTTCATAGCCCATATATGGAGTTCCGCGTTACATAACTTACGGTAAATGGCC
CGCCTGGCTGACCGCCCAACGACCCCCGCCCATTGACGTCAATAATGACGTATGTTCCCATAGTAACGCC
AATAGGGACTTTCCATTGACGTCAATGGGTGGAGTATTTACGGTAAACTGCCCACTTGGCAGTACATCAA
GTGTATCATATGCCAAGTACGCCCCCTATTGACGTCAATGACGGTAAATGGCCCGCCTGGCATTATGCCC
AGTACATGACCTTATGGGACTTTCCTACTTGGCAGTACATCTACGTATTAGTCATCGCTATTACCATGGT
GATGCGGTTTTGGCAGTACATCAATGGGCGTGGATAGCGGTTTGACTCACGGGGATTTCCAAGTCTCCAC
CCCATTGACGTCAATGGGAGTTTGTTTTGGCACCAAAATCAACGGGACTTTCCAAAATGTCGTAACAACT
CCGCCCCATTGACGCAAATGGGCGGTAGGCGTGTACGGTGGGAGGTCTATATAAGCAGAGCTGGTTTAGT
GAACCGTCAGATCCGCTAGCGCTACCGGTCGCCACCATGGTGAGCAAGGGCGAGGAGCTGTTCACCGGGG
TGGTGCCCATCCTGGTCGAGCTGGACGGCGACGTAAACGGCCACAAGTTCAGCGTGTCCGGCGAGGGCGA
GGGCGATGCCACCTACGGCAAGCTGACCCTGAAGTTCATCTGCACCACCGGCAAGCTGCCCGTGCCCTGG
CCCACCCTCGTGACCACCCTGACCTACGGCGTGCAGTGCTTCAGCCGCTACCCCGACCACATGAAGCAGC
ACGACTTCTTCAAGTCCGCCATGCCCGAAGGCTACGTCCAGGAGCGCACCATCTTCTTCAAGGACGACGG
CAACTACAAGACCCGCGCCGAGGTGAAGTTCGAGGGCGACACCCTGGTGAACCGCATCGAGCTGAAGGGC
ATCGACTTCAAGGAGGACGGCAACATCCTGGGGCACAAGCTGGAGTACAACTACAACAGCCACAACGTCT
ATATCATGGCCGACAAGCAGAAGAACGGCATCAAGGTGAACTTCAAGATCCGCCACAACATCGAGGACGG
CAGCGTGCAGCTCGCCGACCACTACCAGCAGAACACCCCCATCGGCGACGGCCCCGTGCTGCTGCCCGAC
AACCACTACCTGAGCACCCAGTCCGCCCTGAGCAAAGACCCCAACGAGAAGCGCGATCACATGGTCCTGC
TGGAGTTCGTGACCGCCGCCGGGATCACTCTCGGCATGGACGAGCTGTACAAGTCCGGACTCAGATCTAT
GGCAGACAATTTTTCGCTCCATGATGCGTTATCTGGGTCTGGAAACCCAAACCCTCAAGGATGGCCTGGC
GCATGGGGGAACCAGCCTGCTGGGGCAGGGGGCTACCCAGGGGCTTCCTATCCTGGGGCCTACCCCGGGC
AGGCACCCCCAGGGGCTTATCCTGGACAGGCACCTCCAGGCGCCTACCCTGGAGCACCTGGAGCTTATCC
CGGAGCACCTGCACCTGGAGTCTACCCAGGGCCACCCAGCGGCCCTGGGGCCTACCCATCTTCTGGACAG
CCAAGTGCCCCCGGAGCCTACCCTGCCACTGGCCCCTATGGCGCCCCTGCTGGG
[414 nt withheld, positions 1735-2148]
TAAGTCGACGGTACCGCGGGCCCGGGATCCACCGGATCTAGATAACTGATCATAATCAGCCATACCACAT
TTGTAGAGGTTTTACTTGCTTTAAAAAACCTCCCACACCTCCCCCTGAACCTGAAACATAAAATGAATGC
AATTGTTGTTGTTAACTTGTTTATTGCAGCTTATAATGGTTACAAATAAAGCAATAGCATCACAAATTTC
ACAAATAAAGCATTTTTTTCACTGCATTCTAGTTGTGGTTTGTCCAAACTCATCAATGTATCTTAACGCG
TAAATTGTAAGCGTTAATATTTTGTTAAAATTCGCGTTAAATTTTTGTTAAATCAGCTCATTTTTTAACC
AATAGGCCGAAATCGGCAAAATCCCTTATAAATCAAAAGAATAGACCGAGATAGGGT
[37 nt withheld, positions 2556-2592]
AAAGAACGTGGACTCCAACGTCAAAGG
[49 nt withheld, positions 2620-2668]
T
[91 nt withheld, positions 2670-2760]
G
[124 nt withheld, positions 2762-2885]
CAGGTGGCACTTTTCGGGGAAATGTGCGCGGAACCCCTATTTGTTTATTTTTCTAAATACATTCAAATAT
GTATCCGCTCATGAGACAATAACCCTGATAAATGCTTCAATAATATTGAAAAAGGAAGAGTCCTGAGGCG
GAAAGAACCAGCTGTGGAATGTGTGTCAGTTAGGGTGTGGAAAGTCCCCAGGCTCCCCAGCAGGCAGAAG
TATGCAAAGCATGCATCTCAATTAGTCAGCAACCAGGTGTGGAAAGTCCCCAGGCTCCCCAGCAGGCAGA
AGTATGCAAAGCATGCATCTCAATTAGTCAGCAACCATAGTCCCGCCCCTAACTCCGCCCATCCCGCCCC
TAACTCCGCCCAGTTCCGCCCATTCTCCGCCCCATGGCTGACTAATTTTTTTTATTTATGCAGAGGCCGA
GGCCGCCTCGGCCTCTGAGCTATTCCAGAAGTAGTGAGGAGGCTTTTTTGGAGGCCTAGGCTTTTGCAAA
GATCGATCAAGAGACAGGATGAGGATCGTTTCGCATGATTGAACAAGATGGATTGCACGCAGGTTCTCCG
GCCGCTTGGGTGGAGAGGCTATTCGGCTATGACTGGGCACAACAGACAATCGGCTGCTCTGATGCCGCCG
TGTTCCGGCTGTCAGCGCAGGGGCGCCCGGTTCTTTTTGTCAAGACCGACCTGTCCGGTGCCCTGAATGA
ACTGCAAGACGAGGCAGCGCGGCTATCGTGGCTGGCCACGACGGGCGTTCCTTGCGCAGCTGTGCTCGAC
GTTGTCACTGAAGCGGGAAGGGACTGGCTGCTATTGGGCGAAGTGCCGGGGCAGGATCTCCTGTCATCTC
ACCTTGCTCCTGCCGAGAAAGTATCCATCATGGCTGATGCAATGCGGCGGCTGCATACGCTTGATCCGGC
TACCTGCCCATTCGACCACCAAGCGAAACATCGCATCGAGCGAGCACGTACTCGGATGGAAGCCGGTCTT
GTCGATCAGGATGATCTGGACGAAGAGCATCAGGGGCTCGCGCCAGCCGAACTGTTCGCCAGGCTCAAGG
CGAGCATGCCCGACGGCGAGGATCTCGTCGTGACCCATGGCGATGCCTGCTTGCCGAATATCATGGTGGA
AAATGGCCGCTTTTCTGGATTCATCGACTGTGGCCGGCTGGGTGTGGCGGACCGCTATCAGGACATAGCG
TTGGCTACCCGTGATATTGCTGAAGAGCTTGGCGGCGAATGGGCTGACCGCTTCCTCGTGCTTTACGGTA
TCGCCGCTCCCGATTCGCAGCGCATCGCCTTCTATCGCCTTCTTGACGAGTTCTTCTGAGCGGGACTCTG
GGGTTCGAAATGACCGACCAAGCGACGCCCAACCTGCCATCACGAGATTTCGATTCCACCGCCGCCTTCT
ATGAAAGGTTGGGCTTCGGAATCGTTTTCCGGGACGCCGGCTGGATGATCCTCCAGCGCGGGGATCTCAT
GCTGGAGTTCTTCGCCCACCCTAGGGGGAGGCTAACTGAAACACGGAAGGAGACAATACCGGAAGGAACC
CGCGCTATGACGGCAATAAAAAGACAGAATAAAACGCACGGTGTTGGGTCGTTTGTTCATAAACGCGGGG
TTCGGTCCCAGGGCTGGCACTCTGTCGATACCCCACCGAGACCCCATTGGGGCCAATACGCCCGCGTTTC
TTCCTTTTCCCCACCCCACCCCCCAAGTTCGGGTGAAGGCCCAGGGCTCGCAGCCAACGTCGGGGCGGCA
GGCCCTGCCATAGCCTCAGGTTACTCATATATACTTTAGATTGATTTAAAACTTCATTTTTAATTTAAAA
GGATCTAGGTGAAGATCCTTTTTGATAATCTCATGACCAAAATCCCTTAACGTGAGTTTTCGTTCCACTG
AGCGTCAGACCCCGTAGAAAAGATCAAAGGATCTTCTTGAGATCCTTTTTTTCTGCGCGTAATCTGCTGC
TTGCAAACAAAAAAACCACCGCTACCAGCGGTGGTTTGTTTGCCGGATCAAGAGCTACCAACTCTTTTTC
CGAAGGTAACTGGCTTCAGCAGAGCGCAGATACCAAATACTGTTCTTCTAGTGTAGCCGTAGTTAGGCCA
CCACTTCAAGAACTCTGTAGCACCGCCTACATACCTCGCTCTGCTAATCCTGTTACCAGTGGCTGCTGCC
AGTGGCGATAAGTCGTGTCTTACCGGGTTGGACTCAAGACGATAGTTACCGGATAAGGCGCAGCGGTCGG
GCTGAACGGGGGGTTCGTGCACACAGCCCAGCTTGGAGCGAACGACCTACACCGAACTGAGATACCTACA
GCGTGAGCTATGAGAAAGCGCCACGCTTCCCGAAGGGAGAAAGGCGGACAGGTATCCGGTAAGCGGCAGG
GTCGGAACAGGAGAGCGCACGAGGGAGCTTCCAGGGGGAAACGCCTGGTATCTTTATAGTCCTGTCGGGT
TTCGCCACCTCTGACTTGAGCGTCGATTTTTGTGATGCTCGTCAGGGGGGCGGAGCCTATGGAAAAACGC
CAGCAACGCGGCCTTTTTACGGTTCCTGGCCTTTTGCTGGCCTTTTGCTCACATG
Features (pLannotate 1.2.2; 16 found; start..end, strand, type, name):
      1..47      +  rep_origin     RSF ori (fragment): Plasmids containing the RSF 1030 origin of replication can be propagated in E. coli cells that contain additional plasmids with compatible origins.
    115..418     +  enhancer       CMV enhancer: human cytomegalovirus immediate early enhancer
    419..622     +  promoter       CMV promoter: human cytomegalovirus (CMV) immediate early promoter
    667..1383    +  CDS            EGFP: EGFP is a basic (constitutively fluorescent) green fluorescent protein published in 1996, derived from Aequorea victoria. It is reported to be a rapidly-maturing weak dimer with moderate acid sensitivity.
   1399..2148    +  CDS            LGALS3 (sequence partly withheld): LEG3_HUMAN - Also known as MAC2. Experimental evidence at protein level: Swiss-Prot protein existence level 1. Galactose-specific lectin which binds IgE. May mediate with the alpha-3, beta-1 integrin the stimulation by CSPG4 of endothelial cells migration. Together with DMBT1, required for terminal differentiation of columnar epithelial cells during early embryogenesis (By similarity). In the nucleus: acts as a pre-mRNA splicing factor. Involved in acute inflammatory responses including neutrophil activation and adhesion, chemoattraction of monocytes macrophages, opsonization of apoptotic neut
   2151..2178    +  misc_feature   MCS (fragment): multiple cloning site
   2195..2279    +  CDS            large T antigen (fragment): large T antigen from SV40 (simian virus 40)
   2302..2423    +  polyA_signal   SV40 poly(A) signal: SV40 polyadenylation signal
   2457..2885    -  rep_origin     f1 ori (sequence partly withheld): f1 bacteriophage origin of replication; arrow indicates direction of (+) strand synthesis
   2912..3016    +  promoter       AmpR promoter: bla
   3018..3375    +  promoter       SV40 promoter: SV40 enhancer and early promoter
   3410..4204    +  CDS            NeoR/KanR: aminoglycoside phosphotransferase from Tn5; aph(3')-II (or nptII); confers resistance to neomycin, kanamycin, and G418 (Geneticin®)
   4225..4377    +  CDS            ble (fragment): BLE_KLEPN - Experimental evidence at protein level: Swiss-Prot protein existence level 1. Binding protein with a strong affinity to the bleomycin family of antibiotics. Binds to CL990; an antimitotic-antibiotic compound. From Klebsiella pneumoniae.
   4436..4483    +  polyA_signal   HSV TK poly(A) signal: herpes simplex virus thymidine kinase polyadenylation signal (Cole and Stacy, 1985)
   4574..4590    -  polyA_signal   bGH poly(A) signal (fragment): bovine growth hormone polyadenylation signal
   4812..5400    +  rep_origin     ori: high-copy-number ColE1/pMB1/pBR322/pUC origin of replication
