[The description below was written by a language model from this plasmid's Addgene catalogue record and pLannotate feature annotations shown in this document.]
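Description:
pEGFP-hGal3 is a mammalian expression plasmid built on the pEGFP-C1 backbone, about 5.5 kb in total, that encodes human galectin-3 (LGALS3) fused to the C-terminus of EGFP. The roughly 750 bp galectin-3 cDNA was inserted by restriction cloning into the multiple cloning site downstream of EGFP, with a short linker between the two reading frames. The record gives the 5′ site inconsistently, as Bgl1 in one field and Bgl2 in another, while the 3′ site is Sal1. Both sites are reported as retained. Transcription of the fusion is driven by the human cytomegalovirus immediate early enhancer and promoter and terminated by the SV40 polyadenylation signal.

In E. coli the plasmid replicates from a high-copy ColE1/pUC-type origin. It also carries an f1 phage origin, a standard element that permits single-stranded DNA production. A single Tn5 aminoglycoside phosphotransferase gene (NeoR/KanR) provides selection in both hosts. A bacterial bla-type promoter drives it to give kanamycin resistance in bacteria, and an adjacent SV40 enhancer/early promoter with an HSV TK polyadenylation signal drives it in mammalian cells to allow G418 selection of stable lines. The short RSF ori, large T antigen, ble and bGH poly(A) fragments in the feature table are partial matches and probably backbone remnants rather than functional parts.

According to the depositor, the construct is a fluorescent reporter of membrane damage. It is used to detect lysosomal membranes ruptured by lysosomotropic agents, or endosomal membranes damaged in association with invading bacteria. Galectin-3 is a galactose-binding lectin, which is generally understood to let the cytosolic fusion bind luminal glycans exposed by rupture and form visible puncta. The associated publication concerns autophagic sequestration of damaged lysosomes.
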