Addgene plasmid #73080: pEGFP-hGal3
Purpose: Expression in mammalian cells
Depositing lab: Tamotsu Yoshimori. Publication: Autophagy sequesters damaged lysosomes to control lysosomal biogenesis and kidney injury. Maejima I, Takahashi A, Omori H, Kimura T, Takabatake Y, Saitoh T, Yamamoto A, Hamasaki M, Noda T, Isaka Y, Yoshimori T. EMBO J. 2013 Aug 28;32(17):2336-47. doi: 10.1038/emboj.2013.171. Epub 2013 Aug 6. PubMed 23921551.
Backbone
  Vector backbone: pEGFP-C1
  Backbone size w/o insert (bp): 4700
  Total vector size (bp): 5460
  Modifications to backbone: No major modification to backbone. Digested with Bgl1+Sal1 to add the insert cDNA.
  Vector type: Mammalian Expression
  Selectable markers: Neomycin (select with G418)
Growth in bacteria
  Bacterial resistance: Kanamycin, 50 μg/mL
  Growth temperature: 37°C
  Growth strain: DH5alpha
  Copy number: Unknown
Gene/Insert
  Gene/Insert name: Galectin-3 (alt name: LGALS3)
  Species: H. sapiens (human)
  Insert size (bp): 754
  Entrez Gene: LGALS3 (a.k.a. CBP35, GAL3, GALBP, GALIG, L31, LGALS2, MAC2)
  Promoter: CMV
  Tag / fusion protein: EGFP (N terminal on insert)
  Cloning method: Restriction Enzyme; 5′ cloning site Bgl2 (not destroyed); 3′ cloning site Sal1 (not destroyed)
  Sequencing primers: 5′ EGFP-C; 3′ EGFP-N
Terms and licenses: Academic/Nonprofit Terms; Industry Terms: Not Available to Industry
Depositor comments: This plasmid is used to detect ruptured lysosomal membrane by lysosomotropic agents or endosomal membrane accompanied with invading bacteria.
How to cite: pEGFP-hGal3 was a gift from Tamotsu Yoshimori (Addgene plasmid # 73080 ; http://n2t.net/addgene:73080 ; RRID:Addgene_73080)
