>Addgene plasmid #73080 | pEGFP-hGal3 | depositor partial sequence | sequence record 134228 | BglII-hGal3-Fw: forward primer for cDNA amplification
ATATATAGATCTATGGCAGACAATTTTTCGC
