>Addgene plasmid #73080 | pEGFP-hGal3 | depositor partial sequence | sequence record 134229 | SalI-hGal3-Rv: reverse primer for cDNA amplification
GCATGTCGACTTATATCATGGTATATGAAG
