>Addgene plasmid #73080 | pEGFP-hGal3 | addgene partial sequence | sequence record 137135 | EGFP-C 5'-CATGGTCCTGCTGGAGTTCGTG-3'
AGTCCGGACTCAGATCTATGGCAGACAATTTTTCGCTCCATGATGCGTTATCTGGGTCTGGAAACCCAAA
CCCTCAAGGATGGCCTGGCGCATGGGGGAACCAGCCTGCTGGGGCAGGGGGCTACCCAGGGGCTTCCTAT
CCTGGGGCCTACCCCGGGCAGGCACCCCCAGGGGCTTATCCTGGACAGGCACCTCCAGGCGCCTACCCTG
GAGCACCTGGAGCTTATCCCGGAGCACCTGCACCTGGAGTCTACCCAGGGCCACCCAGCGGCCCTGGGGC
CTACCCATCTTCTGGACAGCCAAGTGCCCCCGGAGCCTACCCTGCCACTGGCCCCTATGGCGCCCCTGCT
GGG
[341 nt withheld, positions 354-694]
