>Addgene plasmid #73080 | pEGFP-hGal3 | addgene partial sequence | sequence record 137143 | SV40pA-R 5'-GAAATTTGTGATGCTATTGC-3'
ACAACAATTGCATTCATTTTATGTTTCAGGTTCAGGGGGAGGTGTGGGAGGTTTTTTAAAGCAAGTAAAA
CCTCTACAAATGTGGTATGGCTGATTATGATCAGTTATCTAGATCCGGTGGATCCCGGGCCCGCGGTACC
GTCGACTTA
[414 nt withheld, positions 150-563]
CCCAGCAGGGGCGCCATAGGGGCCAGTGGCAGGGTAGGCTCCGGGGGCACTTGGCTGTCCAGAAGATGGG
TAGGCCCCAGGGCCGCTGGGTGGCCCTGGGTAGACTCCAGGTGCAGGTGCTCCGGGATAAGCTCCAGGTG
CTCCAGGGTAGGCGCCTGGAGGTGCCTGTCCAGGATAAGCC
